>Addgene plasmid #185371 | pLKO-Tet-puro-hRAF1-shRNA-1 | addgene full sequence | sequence record 363455 | Addgene NGS Result
AGTGAGCTGATACCGCTCGCCGCAGCCGAACGACCGAGCGCAGCGAGTCAGTGAGCGAGGAAGCGGAAGA
GCGCCCAATACGCAAACCGCCTCTCCCCGCGCGTTGGCCGATTCATTAATGCAGCTGGCACGACAGGTTT
CCCGACTGGAAAGCGGGCAGTGAGCGCAACGCAATTAATGTGAGTTAGCTCACTCATTAGGCACCCCAGG
CTTTACACTTTATGCTTCCGGCTCGTATGTTGTGTGGAATTGTGAGCGGATAACAATTTCACACAGGAAA
CAGCTATGACCATGATTACGCCAAGCGCGCAATTAACCCTCACTAAAGGGAACAAAAGCTGGAGCTGCAA
GCTTAATGTAGTCTTATGCAATACTCTTGTAGTCTTGCAACATGGTAACGATGAGTTAGCAACATGCCTT
ACAAGGAGAGAAAAAGCACCGTGCATGCCGATTGGTGGAAGTAAGGTGGTACGATCGTGCCTTATTAGGA
AGGCAACAGACGGGTCTGACATGGATTGGACGAACCACTGAATTGCCGCATTGCAGAGATATTGTATTTA
AGTGCCTAGCTCGATACATAAACGGGTCTCTCTGGTTAGACCAGATCTGAGCCTGGGAGCTCTCTGGCTA
ACTAGGGAACCCACTGCTTAAGCCTCAATAAAGCTTGCCTTGAGTGCTTCAAGTAGTGTGTGCCCGTCTG
TTGTGTGACTCTGGTAACTAGAGATCCCTCAGACCCTTTTAGTCAGTGTGGAAAATCTCTAGCAGTGGCG
CCCGAACAGGGACTTGAAAGCGAAAGGGAAACCAGAGGAGCTCTCTCGACGCAGGACTCGGCTTGCTGAA
GCGCGCACGGCAAGAGGCGAGGGGCGGCGACTGGTGAGTACGCCAAAAATTTTGACTAGCGGAGGCTAGA
AGGAGAGAGATGGGTGCGAGAGCGTCAGTATTAAGCGGGGGAGAATTAGATCGCGATGGGAAAAAATTCG
GTTAAGGCCAGGGGGAAAGAAAAAATATAAATTAAAACATATAGTATGGGCAAGCAGGGAGCTAGAACGA
TTCGCAGTTAATCCTGGCCTGTTAGAAACATCAGAAGGCTGTAGACAAATACTGGGACAGCTACAACCAT
CCCTTCAGACAGGATCAGAAGAACTTAGATCATTATATAATACAGTAGCAACCCTCTATTGTGTGCATCA
AAGGATAGAGATAAAAGACACCAAGGAAGCTTTAGACAAGATAGAGGAAGAGCAAAACAAAAGTAAGACC
ACCGCACAGCAAGCGGCCGCTGATCTTCAGACCTGGAGGAGGAGATATGAGGGACAATTGGAGAAGTGAA
TTATATAAATATAAAGTAGTAAAAATTGAACCATTAGGAGTAGCACCCACCAAGGCAAAGAGAAGAGTGG
TGCAGAGAGAAAAAAGAGCAGTGGGAATAGGAGCTTTGTTCCTTGGGTTCTTGGGAGCAGCAGGAAGCAC
TATGGGCGCAGCGTCAATGACGCTGACGGTACAGGCCAGACAATTATTGTCTGGTATAGTGCAGCAGCAG
AACAATTTGCTGAGGGCTATTGAGGCGCAACAGCATCTGTTGCAACTCACAGTCTGGGGCATCAAGCAGC
TCCAGGCAAGAATCCTGGCTGTGGAAAGATACCTAAAGGATCAACAGCTCCTGGGGATTTGGGGTTGCTC
TGGAAAACTCATTTGCACCACTGCTGTGCCTTGGAATGCTAGTTGGAGTAATAAATCTCTGGAACAGATT
TGGAATCACACGACCTGGATGGAGTGGGACAGAGAAATTAACAATTACACAAGCTTAATACACTCCTTAA
TTGAAGAATCGCAAAACCAGCAAGAAAAGAATGAACAAGAATTATTGGAATTAGATAAATGGGCAAGTTT
GTGGAATTGGTTTAACATAACAAATTGGCTGTGGTATATAAAATTATTCATAATGATAGTAGGAGGCTTG
GTAGGTTTAAGAATAGTTTTTGCTGTACTTTCTATAGTGAATAGAGTTAGGCAGGGATATTCACCATTAT
CGTTTCAGACCCACCTCCCAACCCCGAGGGGACCCGACAGGCCCGAAGGAATAGAAGAAGAAGGTGGAGA
GAGAGACAGAGACAGATCCATTCGATTAGTGAACGGATCTCGACGGTATCGATCACGAGACTAGCCTCGA
GCGGCCGCAATATTTGCATGTCGCTATGTGTTCTGGGAAATCACCATAAACGTGAAATCCCTATCAGTGA
TAGAGACTTATAAGTTCCCTATCAGTGATAGAGACACCGGCATGAGTATTTAGAGGAAGTACTCGAGTAC
TTCCTCTAAATACTCATGTTTTTAATTCTCGACCTCGAGACAAATGGCAGTATTCATCCACAATTTTAAA
AGAAAAGGGGGGATTGGGGGGTACAGTGCAGGGGAAAGAATAGTAGACATAATAGCAACAGACATACAAA
CTAAAGAATTACAAAAACAAATTACAAAAATTCAAAATTTTCGGGTTTATTACAGGGACAGCAGAGATCC
ACTTTGGCCGCGGCTCGAGGGGGTTGGGGTTGCGCCTTTTCCAAGGCAGCCCTGGGTTTGCGCAGGGACG
CGGCTGCTCTGGGCGTGGTTCCGGGAAACGCAGCGGCGCCGACCCTGGGTCTCGCACATTCTTCACGTCC
GTTCGCAGCGTCACCCGGATCTTCGCCGCTACCCTTGTGGGCCCCCCGGCGACGCTTCCTGCTCCGCCCC
TAAGTCGGGAAGGTTCCTTGCGGTTCGCGGCGTGCCGGACGTGACAAACGGAAGCCGCACGTCTCACTAG
TACCCTCGCAGACGGACAGCGCCAGGGAGCAATGGCAGCGCGCCGACCGCGATGGGCTGTGGCCAATAGC
GGCTGCTCAGCAGGGCGCGCCGAGAGCAGCGGCCGGGAAGGGGCGGTGCGGGAGGCGGGGTGTGGGGCGG
TAGTGTGGGCCCTGTTCCTGCCCGCGCGGTGTTCCGCATTCTGCAAGCCTCCGGAGCGCACGTCGGCAGT
CGGCTCCCTCGTTGACCGAATCACCGACCTCTCTCCCCAGGGGGATCTGTGAGTTTGGGGACCCTTGATT
GTTCTTTCTTTTTCGCTATTGTAAAATTCATGTTATATGGAGGGGGCAAAGTTTTCAGGGTGTTGTTTAG
AATGGGAAGATGTCCCTTGTATCACCATGGACCCTCATGATAATTTTGTTTCTTTCACTTTCTACTCTGT
TGACAACCATTGTCTCCTCTTATTTTCTTTTCATTTTCTGTAACTTTTTCGTTAAACTTTAGCTTGCATT
TGTAACGAATTTTTAAATTCACTTTTGTTTATTTGTCAGATTGTAAGTACTTTCTCTAATCACTTTTTTT
TCAAGGCAATCAGGGTATATTATATTGTACTTCAGCACAGTTTTAGAGAACAATTGTTATAATTAAATGA
TAAGGTAGAATATTTCTGCATATAAATTCTGGCTGGCGTGGAAATATTCTTATTGGTAGAAACAACTACA
TCCTGGTCATCATCCTGCCTTTCTCTTTATGGTTACAATGATATACACTGTTTGAGATGAGGATAAAATA
CTCTGAGTCCAAACCGGGCCCCTCTGCTAACCATGTTCATGCCTTCTTCTTTTTCCTACAGCTCCTGGGC
AACGTGCTGGTTATTGTGCTGTCTCATCATTTTGGCAAAGAATTGTAATACGACTCACTATAGGGCGAAT
TGATATGTCTAGATTAGATAAAAGTAAAGTGATTAACAGCGCATTAGAGCTGCTTAATGAGGTCGGAATC
GAAGGTTTAACAACCCGTAAACTCGCCCAGAAGCTAGGTGTAGAGCAGCCTACATTGTATTGGCATGTAA
AAAATAAGCGGGCTTTGCTCGACGCCTTAGCCATTGAGATGTTAGATAGGCACCATACTCACTTTTGCCC
TTTAGAAGGGGAAAGCTGGCAAGATTTTTTACGTAATAACGCTAAAAGTTTTAGATGTGCTTTACTAAGT
CATCGCGATGGAGCAAAAGTACATTTAGGTACACGGCCTACAGAAAAACAGTATGAAACTCTCGAAAATC
AATTAGCCTTTTTATGCCAACAAGGTTTTTCACTAGAGAATGCATTATATGCACTCAGCGCTGTGGGGCA
TTTTACTTTAGGTTGCGTATTGGAAGATCAAGAGCATCAAGTCGCTAAAGAAGAAAGGGAAACACCTACT
ACTGATAGTATGCCGCCATTATTACGACAAGCTATCGAATTATTTGATCACCAAGGTGCAGAGCCAGCCT
TCTTATTCGGCCTTGAATTGATCATATGCGGATTAGAAAAACAACTTAAATGTGAAAGTGGGTCCGCGTA
CAGCGGCTCCCGGGAGTTCTAGGGATCTGCCCCTCTCCCTCCCCCCCCCCTAACGTTACTGGCCGAAGCC
GCTTGGAATAAGGCCGGTGTGCGTTTGTCTATATGTTATTTTCCACCATATTGCCGTCTTTTGGCAATGT
GAGGGCCCGGAAACCTGGCCCTGTCTTCTTGACGAGCATTCCTAGGGGTCTTTCCCCTCTCGCCAAAGGA
ATGCAAGGTCTGTTGAATGTCGTGAAGGAAGCAGTTCCTCTGGAAGCTTCTTGAAGACAAACAACGTCTG
TAGCGACCCTTTGCAGGCAGCGGAACCCCCCACCTGGCGACAGGTGCCTCTGCGGCCAAAAGCCACGTGT
ATAAGATACACCTGCAAAGGCGGCACAACCCCAGTGCCACGTTGTGAGTTGGATAGTTGTGGAAAGAGTC
AAATGGCTCTCCTCAAGCGTATTCAACAAGGGGCTGAAGGATGCCCAGAAGGTACCCCATTGTATGGGAT
CTGATCTGGGGCCTCGGTGCACATGCTTTACATGTGTTTAGTCGAGGTTAAAAAAACGTCTAGGCCCCCC
GAACCACGGGGACGTGGTTTTCCTTTGAAAAACACGATGATAAGGATCCACCGGAGCTTACCATGACCGA
GTACAAGCCCACGGTGCGCCTCGCCACCCGCGACGACGTCCCCAGGGCCGTACGCACCCTCGCCGCCGCG
TTCGCCGACTACCCCGCCACGCGCCACACCGTCGATCCGGACCGCCACATCGAGCGGGTCACCGAGCTGC
AAGAACTCTTCCTCACGCGCGTCGGGCTCGACATCGGCAAGGTGTGGGTCGCGGACGACGGCGCCGCGGT
GGCGGTCTGGACCACGCCGGAGAGCGTCGAAGCGGGGGCGGTGTTCGCCGAGATCGGCCCGCGCATGGCC
GAGTTGAGCGGTTCCCGGCTGGCCGCGCAGCAACAGATGGAAGGCCTCCTGGCGCCGCACCGGCCCAAGG
AGCCCGCGTGGTTCCTGGCCACCGTCGGCGTCTCGCCCGACCACCAGGGCAAGGGTCTGGGCAGCGCCGT
CGTGCTCCCCGGAGTGGAGGCGGCCGAGCGCGCCGGGGTGCCCGCCTTCCTGGAGACCTCCGCGCCCCGC
AACCTCCCCTTCTACGAGCGGCTCGGCTTCACCGTCACCGCCGACGTCGAGGTGCCCGAAGGACCGCGCA
CCTGGTGCATGACCCGCAAGCCCGGTGCCTGACGCCCGCCCCACGACCCGCAGCGCCCGACCGAAAGGAG
CGCACGACCCCATGCATCGGTACCTTTAAGACCAATGACTTACAAGGCAGCTGTAGATCTTAGCCACTTT
TTAAAAGAAAAGGGGGGACTGGAAGGGCTAATTCACTCCCAACGAAGACAAGATCTGCTTTTTGCTTGTA
CTGGGTCTCTCTGGTTAGACCAGATCTGAGCCTGGGAGCTCTCTGGCTAACTAGGGAACCCACTGCTTAA
GCCTCAATAAAGCTTGCCTTGAGTGCTTCAAGTAGTGTGTGCCCGTCTGTTGTGTGACTCTGGTAACTAG
AGATCCCTCAGACCCTTTTAGTCAGTGTGGAAAATCTCTAGCAGTAGTAGTTCATGTCATCTTATTATTC
AGTATTTATAACTTGCAAAGAAATGAATATCAGAGAGTGAGAGGAACTTGTTTATTGCAGCTTATAATGG
TTACAAATAAAGCAATAGCATCACAAATTTCACAAATAAAGCATTTTTTTCACTGCATTCTAGTTGTGGT
TTGTCCAAACTCATCAATGTATCTTATCATGTCTGGCTCTAGCTATCCCGCCCCTAACTCCGCCCATCCC
GCCCCTAACTCCGCCCAGTTCCGCCCATTCTCCGCCCCATGGCTGACTAATTTTTTTTATTTATGCAGAG
GCCGAGGCCGCCTCGGCCTCTGAGCTATTCCAGAAGTAGTGAGGAGGCTTTTTTGGAGGCCTAGGGACGT
ACCCAATTCGCCCTATAGTGAGTCGTATTACGCGCGCTCACTGGCCGTCGTTTTACAACGTCGTGACTGG
GAAAACCCTGGCGTTACCCAACTTAATCGCCTTGCAGCACATCCCCCTTTCGCCAGCTGGCGTAATAGCG
AAGAGGCCCGCACCGATCGCCCTTCCCAACAGTTGCGCAGCCTGAATGGCGAATGGG
[124 nt withheld, positions 6498-6621]
C
[91 nt withheld, positions 6623-6713]
A
[49 nt withheld, positions 6715-6763]
CCTTTGACGTTGGAGTCCACGTTCTTT
[37 nt withheld, positions 6791-6827]
ACCCTATCTCGGTCTATTCTTTTGATTTATAAGGGATTTTGCCGATTTCGGCCTATTGGTTAAAAAATGA
GCTGATTTAACAAAAATTTAACGCGAATTTTAACAAAATATTAACGCTTACAATTTAGGTGGCACTTTTC
GGGGAAATGTGCGCGGAACCCCTATTTGTTTATTTTTCTAAATACATTCAAATATGTATCCGCTCATGAG
ACAATAACCCTGATAAATGCTTCAATAATATTGAAAAAGGAAGAGTATGAGTATTCAACATTTCCGTGTC
GCCCTTATTCCCTTTTTTGCGGCATTTTGCCTTCCTGTTTTTGCTCACCCAGAAACGCTGGTGAAAGTAA
AAGATGCTGAAGATCAGTTGGGTGCACGAGTGGGTTACATCGAACTGGATCTCAACAGCGGTAAGATCCT
TGAGAGTTTTCGCCCCGAAGAACGTTTTCCAATGATGAGCACTTTTAAAGTTCTGCTATGTGGCGCGGTA
TTATCCCGTATTGACGCCGGGCAAGAGCAACTCGGTCGCCGCATACACTATTCTCAGAATGACTTGGTTG
AGTACTCACCAGTCACAGAAAAGCATCTTACGGATGGCATGACAGTAAGAGAATTATGCAGTGCTGCCAT
AACCATGAGTGATAACACTGCGGCCAACTTACTTCTGACAACGATCGGAGGACCGAAGGAGCTAACCGCT
TTTTTGCACAACATGGGGGATCATGTAACTCGCCTTGATCGTTGGGAACCGGAGCTGAATGAAGCCATAC
CAAACGACGAGCGTGACACCACGATGCCTGTAGCAATGGCAACAACGTTGCGCAAACTATTAACTGGCGA
ACTACTTACTCTAGCTTCCCGGCAACAATTAATAGACTGGATGGAGGCGGATAAAGTTGCAGGACCACTT
CTGCGCTCGGCCCTTCCGGCTGGCTGGTTTATTGCTGATAAATCTGGAGCCGGTGAGCGTGGGTCTCGCG
GTATCATTGCAGCACTGGGGCCAGATGGTAAGCCCTCCCGTATCGTAGTTATCTACACGACGGGGAGTCA
GGCAACTATGGATGAACGAAATAGACAGATCGCTGAGATAGGTGCCTCACTGATTAAGCATTGGTAACTG
TCAGACCAAGTTTACTCATATATACTTTAGATTGATTTAAAACTTCATTTTTAATTTAAAAGGATCTAGG
TGAAGATCCTTTTTGATAATCTCATGACCAAAATCCCTTAACGTGAGTTTTCGTTCCACTGAGCGTCAGA
CCCCGTAGAAAAGATCAAAGGATCTTCTTGAGATCCTTTTTTTCTGCGCGTAATCTGCTGCTTGCAAACA
AAAAAACCACCGCTACCAGCGGTGGTTTGTTTGCCGGATCAAGAGCTACCAACTCTTTTTCCGAAGGTAA
CTGGCTTCAGCAGAGCGCAGATACCAAATACTGTTCTTCTAGTGTAGCCGTAGTTAGGCCACCACTTCAA
GAACTCTGTAGCACCGCCTACATACCTCGCTCTGCTAATCCTGTTACCAGTGGCTGCTGCCAGTGGCGAT
AAGTCGTGTCTTACCGGGTTGGACTCAAGACGATAGTTACCGGATAAGGCGCAGCGGTCGGGCTGAACGG
GGGGTTCGTGCACACAGCCCAGCTTGGAGCGAACGACCTACACCGAACTGAGATACCTACAGCGTGAGCT
ATGAGAAAGCGCCACGCTTCCCGAAGGGAGAAAGGCGGACAGGTATCCGGTAAGCGGCAGGGTCGGAACA
GGAGAGCGCACGAGGGAGCTTCCAGGGGGAAACGCCTGGTATCTTTATAGTCCTGTCGGGTTTCGCCACC
TCTGACTTGAGCGTCGATTTTTGTGATGCTCGTCAGGGGGGCGGAGCCTATGGAAAAACGCCAGCAACGC
GGCCTTTTTACGGTTCCTGGCCTTTTGCTGGCCTTTTGCTCACATGTTCTTTCCTGCGTTATCCCCTGAT
TCTGTGGATAACCGTATTACCGCCTTTG
Features (pLannotate 1.2.2; 30 found; start..end, strand, type, name):
      1..69      +  rep_origin     RSF ori (fragment): Plasmids containing the RSF 1030 origin of replication can be propagated in E. coli cells that contain additional plasmids with compatible origins.
     71..163     +  CDS            lacI (fragment): lac repressor; lacI; The lac repressor binds to the lac operator to inhibit transcription in E. coli. This inhibition can be relieved by adding lactose or isopropyl-β-D-thiogalactopyranoside (IPTG).
    176..197     +  protein_bind   CAP binding site: CAP binding activates transcription in the presence of cAMP. E. coli catabolite activator protein
    212..242     +  promoter       lac promoter: promoter for the E. coli lac operon
    250..266     +  protein_bind   lac operator: The lac repressor binds to the lac operator to inhibit transcription in E. coli. This inhibition can be relieved by adding lactose or isopropyl-β-D-thiogalactopyranoside (IPTG). lac repressor encoded by lacI
    311..329     +  promoter       T3 promoter: promoter for bacteriophage T3 RNA polymerase
    357..583     +  promoter       RSV promoter: Rous sarcoma virus enhancer/promoter
    584..764     +  LTR            5' LTR (truncated): truncated 5' long terminal repeat (LTR) from HIV-1
    811..936     +  misc_feature   HIV-1 Ψ: packaging signal of human immunodeficiency virus type 1
    920..1283    +  CDS            HIV-1 gag (fragment): gag protein from human immunodeficiency virus 1; gag
   1429..1662    +  misc_feature   RRE: The Rev response element (RRE) of HIV-1 allows for Rev-dependent mRNA export from the nucleus to the cytoplasm.
   2039..2139    +  CDS            Rev (fragment): human immunodeficiency virus 1 (HIV-1) Rev protein; rev; enhances nuclear export of unspliced and incompletely spliced viral mRNAs
   2180..2274    +  promoter       H1-2O2 promoter: doxycycline-inducible variant of the human H1 RNA promoter (Henriksen et al., 2007)
   2374..2491    +  misc_feature   cPPT/CTS: central polypurine tract and central termination sequence of HIV-1
   2540..3050    +  promoter       hPGK promoter: human phosphoglycerate kinase 1 promoter
   3059..3631    +  intron         β-globin intron: intron from rabbit β-globin gene
   3686..3704    +  promoter       T7 promoter: promoter for bacteriophage T7 RNA polymerase
   3715..4335    +  CDS            tetR: TETR2_ECOLX - Experimental evidence at protein level: Swiss-Prot protein existence level 1. TetR is the repressor of the tetracycline resistance element; its N-terminal region forms a helix-turn-helix structure and binds DNA. Binding of tetracycline to TetR reduces the repressor affinity for the tetracycline resistance gene (tetA) promoter operator sites. From Escherichia coli.
   4481..4943    +  misc_feature   IRES: internal ribosome entry site (IRES) of the encephalomyocarditis virus (EMCV)
   4963..5562    +  CDS            PuroR: puromycin N-acetyltransferase; pac from Streptomyces alboniger; confers resistance to puromycin
   5605..5688    +  CDS            nef (fragment): NEF_HV1Z2 - Experimental evidence at protein level: Swiss-Prot protein existence level 1. Extracellular Nef protein targets CD4(+) T-lymphocytes for apoptosis by interacting with CXCR4 surface receptors. From Human immunodeficiency virus type 1 group M subtype D (isolate Z2/CDC-Z34) (HIV-1).
   5690..5923    +  LTR            3' LTR (ΔU3): self-inactivating 3' long terminal repeat (LTR) from HIV-1
   5995..6116    +  polyA_signal   SV40 poly(A) signal: SV40 polyadenylation signal
   6156..6291    +  rep_origin     SV40 ori: SV40 origin of replication
   6312..6330    -  promoter       T7 promoter: promoter for bacteriophage T7 RNA polymerase
   6338..6493    +  CDS            lacZα (fragment): LacZα fragment of β-galactosidase; lacZ fragment
   6498..6926    +  rep_origin     f1 ori (sequence partly withheld): f1 bacteriophage origin of replication; arrow indicates direction of (+) strand synthesis
   6979..7083    +  promoter       AmpR promoter: bla
   7084..7944    +  CDS            AmpR: β-lactamase; bla; confers resistance to ampicillin, carbenicillin, and related antibiotics
   8115..8703    +  rep_origin     ori: high-copy-number ColE1/pMB1/pBR322/pUC origin of replication
