[The description below was written by a language model from this plasmid's Addgene catalogue record and pLannotate feature annotations shown in this document.]
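Description:
pLKO-Tet-puro-hRAF1-shRNA-1 is a self-inactivating, HIV-1-derived lentiviral vector built on the Tet-pLKO-puro backbone for doxycycline/tetracycline-inducible knockdown of human RAF1 (also known as CRAF or c-Raf). The 8.8 kb plasmid is propagated in E. coli through a high-copy ColE1/pUC-type origin with ampicillin selection (AmpR). It also carries an f1 origin and an SV40 origin and poly(A) signal outside the viral region. The short RSF ori, lacI and lacZα hits in the feature table are fragments and appear to be backbone remnants rather than functional parts.

The viral genome is transcribed from an RSV promoter fused to a truncated 5' LTR. It includes the Ψ packaging signal with a partial gag sequence, the Rev response element for Rev-dependent nuclear export, the cPPT/CTS element, and a ΔU3 3' LTR that leaves the integrated provirus without LTR promoter activity.

The payload is a 58 bp shRNA hairpin insert, cloned between AgeI and EcoRI sites. The hairpin itself is not annotated in the feature table, but it would lie in the gap downstream of the H1-2O2 promoter, an H1 RNA polymerase III promoter variant bearing tet operator sites. A second cassette uses the human PGK promoter and a rabbit β-globin intron to express the Tet repressor, followed by an EMCV IRES and the puromycin resistance gene. Transduced cells can therefore be selected with puromycin while constitutively producing TetR. TetR holds the H1 promoter silent until tetracycline or doxycycline releases it, which permits shRNA expression. This all-in-one design suits the generation of stable mammalian cell lines for conditional RAF1 depletion.
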