Addgene plasmid #185371: pLKO-Tet-puro-hRAF1-shRNA-1
Purpose: For tetracycline-inducible mammalian expression of shRNA: CATGAGTATTTAGAGGAAGTA that targets human RAF1
Depositing lab: Ayaz Najafov. Depositing organization: University of Texas Southwestern Medical Center.
Backbone
  Vector backbone: Tet-pLKO-puro
  Vector type: Mammalian Expression
  Selectable markers: Puromycin
Growth in bacteria
  Bacterial resistance: Ampicillin, 100 μg/mL
  Growth temperature: 37°C
  Growth strain: DH5alpha
  Copy number: Unknown
Gene/Insert
  Gene/Insert name: RAF1
  gRNA/shRNA sequence: shRNA: CATGAGTATTTAGAGGAAGTA
  Species: H. sapiens (human)
  Insert size (bp): 58
  Mutation: WT
  Entrez Gene: RAF1 (a.k.a. CMD1NN, CRAF, NS5, Raf-1, c-Raf)
  Cloning method: Restriction Enzyme; 5′ cloning site AgeI (unknown if destroyed); 3′ cloning site EcoRI (unknown if destroyed)
Terms and licenses: Academic/Nonprofit Terms; Industry Terms: Not Available to Industry
How to cite: pLKO-Tet-puro-hRAF1-shRNA-1 was a gift from Ayaz Najafov (Addgene plasmid # 185371 ; http://n2t.net/addgene:185371 ; RRID:Addgene_185371)
